Addgene plasmid #21753: pDEST27-GST-ATXN1 FL(30Q)
Depositing lab: Huda Zoghbi. Depositing organization: Baylor College of Medicine. Publication: Opposing effects of polyglutamine expansion on native protein complexes contribute to SCA1. Lim J, Crespo-Barreto J, Jafar-Nejad P, Bowman AB, Richman R, Hill DE, Orr HT, Zoghbi HY. Nature. 2008 Apr 10. 452(7188):713-8. 10.1038/nature06731 PubMed 18337722.
Backbone
  Vector backbone: pDEST27
  Backbone manufacturer: Invitrogen
  Backbone size w/o insert (bp): 8123
  Vector type: Mammalian Expression
  Selectable markers: Neomycin (select with G418)
Growth in bacteria
  Bacterial resistance: Ampicillin, 100 μg/mL
  Growth temperature: 37°C
  Growth strain: DH5alpha
  Growth instructions: DH10B or similar
  Copy number: High Copy
Gene/Insert
  Gene/Insert name: Ataxin-1 (alt name: ATXN1)
  Species: H. sapiens (human)
  Insert size (bp): 2448
  Mutation: insert contains a stretch of 32 amino acids (30 Q interrupted by 2 H) and no stop codon
  GenBank ID: NM_000332
  Entrez Gene: ATXN1 (a.k.a. ATX1, D6S504E, SCA1)
  Promoter: CMV
  Tag / fusion protein: GST (N terminal on backbone)
  Cloning method: Gateway Cloning
  Sequencing primers: 5′ pGEX 5'; 3′ M13 (-21) Forward or T7
Terms and licenses: Academic/Nonprofit Terms; Industry Terms: Not Available to Industry
How to cite: pDEST27-GST-ATXN1 FL(30Q) was a gift from Huda Zoghbi (Addgene plasmid # 21753 ; http://n2t.net/addgene:21753 ; RRID:Addgene_21753)
