[The description below was written by a language model from this plasmid's Addgene catalogue record.]
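Description:
pDEST27-GST-ATXN1 FL(30Q) is a mammalian expression plasmid built on the Invitrogen pDEST27 Gateway destination vector (backbone about 8.1 kb without insert). It is maintained as a high-copy plasmid in E. coli under ampicillin selection, and it carries a neomycin resistance marker so that transfected mammalian cells can be selected with G418. The record does not include a feature table, so details such as the origin of replication or polyadenylation signals are not stated.

The payload is the full-length human ataxin-1 (ATXN1) coding sequence, about 2.4 kb, introduced by Gateway recombination so that it sits in frame downstream of the backbone-encoded glutathione S-transferase tag. Expression of the resulting N-terminal GST–ATXN1 fusion is driven by the CMV promoter, which gives strong constitutive transcription in most mammalian cell lines. The insert encodes a polyglutamine tract in the unexpanded range: a 32-residue stretch made up of 30 glutamines interrupted by 2 histidines. The insert itself lacks a stop codon, so translation presumably terminates in downstream vector sequence, adding a few extra residues at the C terminus.

Expansion of the ATXN1 polyglutamine tract causes spinocerebellar ataxia type 1 (SCA1), and the associated publication examines how expansion alters ataxin-1's native protein complexes. This 30Q construct is therefore suited to serve as the wild-type-length form in such studies, with the GST tag allowing glutathione-affinity pull-down of ataxin-1 and its interacting partners from transfected mammalian cells, as well as detection with anti-GST antibodies.
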