>Addgene plasmid #21753 | pDEST27-GST-ATXN1 FL(30Q) | addgene partial sequence | sequence record 82903 | M13pUC-Fwd 5'-CCCAGTCACGACGTTGTAAAACG-3'
CGACTCACTATAGGGAGAGAGCTATGACGTCGCATGCACGCGATCAACCACTTTGTACAAGAAAGTTGGC
TTGCCTACATTAGACCGGCCTTCAATGCAAATCTTAACCTCCTGAGGAATTAGAGAAGGCTTAGGAAGAG
TCAAAGGTGGTTCGTCTTCTGACTTCTCCAGTTTGCGGCTCTCTGGCGCCGACCACCTCCTCTTCCTCGT
TGCCGCGGGCTTGCTGGGTTCTATTTTGGTGAGGAAGGGCGCTGCAGGCAATCCCATTTTCTCTGGAAAC
TTCAGTTCGCCATTCTCAGAGAGCATCTGGGCACTCCCCTGGTTGATTCCGTTTTCCTGCTCGGCATACC
TGTGTCTGCTGCCCGCCAGGCCGTCGGCCTTTGAGTGCTTCAGCAGGACGCTGGCGGGATCCACGGGCTG
GCCCTTTTTAACAGAGCCGTTCTTCAGGTTCTTGAGGGTAAGCGAGATGCAGACATCCCCAACTGAGAGT
TTGGAACACGGCAAATCAAAGAGCTGGCTGGTTCTCTCCGGACAGCAGGATGACCAGCCCTGTCCAAACA
CAAAAAAAGGATACTCTACCAAAACTTCAACGCTGACCTGGGCTCGGTGCTCCCCGACGGCGAACTGTAT
CACGGCCACGCCCGGGCTATGGCTGTCTTCAATCCTCTCTACGGTGCTGGAGTCGATCTTCAGGTCGTTG
CTTATCTCTGCACTCTGGATGAAATCTTCTGTTTTTAAGTCTTCCACCTTCTTTAGCTCCCCGTTGGCCA
ACTGGATGATGGAGCCTTTCATGAAGTAGGGAGGCAGCGTAGGGGGAGCCGCCGCCGGGGAGGCCACGGA
CTGCACCACAGGCAGGTGGATCTGGGCCTGCACCATGGCTGGGTAGGCGGCCTGGGTGACCAGGGCCTCA
GGGTTGAAGTTCTCGCTCTTGGGAA
